Addgene plasmid #175532: pcDNA5/FRT/TO_HaloTag7_SKL
Purpose: Peroxysomal expression of HaloTag7 in mammalian cells
Depositing lab: Kai Johnsson. Depositing organization: Max Planck Institute for Medical Research. Publication: Engineered HaloTag variants for fluorescence lifetime multiplexing. Frei MS, Tarnawski M, Roberti MJ, Koch B, Hiblot J, Johnsson K. Nat Methods. 2021 Dec 16. pii: 10.1038/s41592-021-01341-x. doi: 10.1038/s41592-021-01341-x. PubMed 34916672.
Backbone
  Vector backbone: pCDNA5/FR/TO
  Vector type: Mammalian Expression
  Selectable markers: Hygromycin
Growth in bacteria
  Bacterial resistance: Ampicillin, 100 μg/mL
  Growth temperature: 37°C
  Growth strain: DH5alpha
  Copy number: High Copy
Gene/Insert
  Gene/Insert name: HaloTag7-SKL (alt name: HaloTag7-SKL)
  Species: H. sapiens (human)
  Cloning method: Gibson Cloning
Terms and licenses: Academic/Nonprofit Terms; Industry Terms: Not Available to Industry
How to cite: pcDNA5/FRT/TO_HaloTag7_SKL was a gift from Kai Johnsson (Addgene plasmid # 175532 ; http://n2t.net/addgene:175532 ; RRID:Addgene_175532)
