[The description below was written by a language model from this plasmid's Addgene catalogue record and pLannotate feature annotations shown in this document.]
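Description:
pcDNA5/FRT/TO_HaloTag7_SKL is a 6,070 nt mammalian expression plasmid built on the pcDNA5/FRT/TO backbone to express HaloTag7 targeted to peroxisomes. In bacteria it is maintained as a high-copy plasmid through a ColE1/pUC-type origin and selected with ampicillin via the β-lactamase gene. Fragments of an f1 origin, the lac promoter/operator region and a bom site are backbone remnants.

The expression cassette consists of the human CMV immediate-early enhancer and promoter followed by short tet operator-containing segments, which the automated annotation labels as PLtetO-1 and TRE3GV fragments. This matches the "TO" design, in which operators placed downstream of the CMV promoter let the Tet repressor silence transcription until tetracycline or doxycycline is added. In cells lacking the repressor, expression would be constitutive. The coding sequence is HaloTag, a modified bacterial dehalogenase that bonds covalently to chloroalkane ligands. According to the insert name it carries a C-terminal SKL tripeptide, the classic type 1 peroxisomal targeting signal, although that motif is not annotated separately. The catalogue lists the insert species as human, whereas HaloTag itself is of bacterial origin. A bGH polyadenylation signal terminates the transcript.

Downstream lies an FRT site placed directly in front of a hygromycin resistance gene with an SV40 poly(A) signal and no annotated promoter of its own. This arrangement allows FLP-mediated integration into a genomic FRT site in a compatible host line, where the marker is expected to become expressed only after correct recombination, giving isogenic hygromycin-resistant stable lines. The construct was deposited with work on engineered HaloTag variants for fluorescence lifetime multiplexing, where it provides peroxisomal labelling with fluorescent HaloTag ligands.
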