Features (pLannotate 1.2.2; 21 found; start..end, strand, type, name):
    100..152     -  misc_feature   bom (fragment): basis of mobility region from pBR322
    307..686     +  enhancer       CMV enhancer: human cytomegalovirus immediate early enhancer
    687..890     +  promoter       CMV promoter: human cytomegalovirus (CMV) immediate early promoter
    892..911     +  promoter       PLtetO-1 promoter (fragment): modified phage lambda PL promoter with tet operator sites (Lutz and Bujard, 1997)
    913..932     +  promoter       PLtetO-1 promoter (fragment): modified phage lambda PL promoter with tet operator sites (Lutz and Bujard, 1997)
    940..973     +  promoter       TRE3GV promoter (fragment): 3rd-generation Tet-responsive promoter that can be activated by binding of Tet-On® 3G, optimized for retroviral and lentiviral vectors
   1124..2007    +  CDS            HaloTag® (fragment): modified bacterial dehalogenase that forms covalent bonds with chloroalkane derivatives
   2100..2324    +  polyA_signal   bGH poly(A) signal: bovine growth hormone polyadenylation signal
   2328..2349    +  promoter       SV40 promoter (fragment): SV40 enhancer and early promoter
   2370..2603    +  rep_origin     f1 ori (fragment) (sequence partly withheld): f1 bacteriophage origin of replication; arrow indicates direction of (+) strand synthesis
   2608..2655    +  protein_bind   FRT: FLP-mediated recombination occurs in the 8-bp core sequence TCTAGAAA (Turan and Bode, 2011). FLP recombinase from the Saccharomyces cerevisiae 2μ plasmid
   2663..3685    +  CDS            HygR: aminoglycoside phosphotransferase from E. coli; aph(4)-Ia; confers resistance to hygromycin
   3695..3820    +  CDS            ble (fragment): BLE_KLEPN - Experimental evidence at protein level: Swiss-Prot protein existence level 1. Binding protein with a strong affinity to the bleomycin family of antibiotics. Binds to CL990; an antimitotic-antibiotic compound. From Klebsiella pneumoniae.
   3815..3936    +  polyA_signal   SV40 poly(A) signal: SV40 polyadenylation signal
   4009..4025    -  protein_bind   lac operator: The lac repressor binds to the lac operator to inhibit transcription in E. coli. This inhibition can be relieved by adding lactose or isopropyl-β-D-thiogalactopyranoside (IPTG). lac repressor encoded by lacI
   4033..4063    -  promoter       lac promoter: promoter for the E. coli lac operon
   4078..4099    -  protein_bind   CAP binding site: CAP binding activates transcription in the presence of cAMP. E. coli catabolite activator protein
   4112..4204    -  CDS            lacI (fragment): lac repressor; lacI; The lac repressor binds to the lac operator to inhibit transcription in E. coli. This inhibition can be relieved by adding lactose or isopropyl-β-D-thiogalactopyranoside (IPTG).
   4387..4975    -  rep_origin     ori: high-copy-number ColE1/pMB1/pBR322/pUC origin of replication
   5146..6006    -  CDS            AmpR: β-lactamase; bla; confers resistance to ampicillin, carbenicillin, and related antibiotics
   6007..41      -  promoter       AmpR promoter (across the origin): bla
>Addgene plasmid #175532 | pcDNA5/FRT/TO_HaloTag7_SKL | addgene full sequence | sequence record 347597 | Addgene NGS Result
TTTGAATGTATTTAGAAAAATAAACAAATAGGGGTTCCGCGCACATTTCCCCGAAAAGTGCCACCTGACG
TCGACGGATCGGGAGATCTCCCGATCCCCTATGGTGCACTCTCAGTACAATCTGCTCTGATGCCGCATAG
TTAAGCCAGTATCTGCTCCCTGCTTGTGTGTTGGAGGTCGCTGAGTAGTGCGCGAGCAAAATTTAAGCTA
CAACAAGGCAAGGCTTGACCGACAATTGCATGAAGAATCTGCTTAGGGTTAGGCGTTTTGCGCTGCTTCG
CGATGTACGGGCCAGATATACGCGTTGACATTGATTATTGACTAGTTATTAATAGTAATCAATTACGGGG
TCATTAGTTCATAGCCCATATATGGAGTTCCGCGTTACATAACTTACGGTAAATGGCCCGCCTGGCTGAC
CGCCCAACGACCCCCGCCCATTGACGTCAATAATGACGTATGTTCCCATAGTAACGCCAATAGGGACTTT
CCATTGACGTCAATGGGTGGAGTATTTACGGTAAACTGCCCACTTGGCAGTACATCAAGTGTATCATATG
CCAAGTACGCCCCCTATTGACGTCAATGACGGTAAATGGCCCGCCTGGCATTATGCCCAGTACATGACCT
TATGGGACTTTCCTACTTGGCAGTACATCTACGTATTAGTCATCGCTATTACCATGGTGATGCGGTTTTG
GCAGTACATCAATGGGCGTGGATAGCGGTTTGACTCACGGGGATTTCCAAGTCTCCACCCCATTGACGTC
AATGGGAGTTTGTTTTGGCACCAAAATCAACGGGACTTTCCAAAATGTCGTAACAACTCCGCCCCATTGA
CGCAAATGGGCGGTAGGCGTGTACGGTGGGAGGTCTATATAAGCAGAGCTCTCCCTATCAGTGATAGAGA
TCTCCCTATCAGTGATAGAGATCGTCGACGAGCTCGTTTAGTGAACCGTCAGATCGCCTGGAGACGCCAT
CCACGCTGTTTTGACCTCCATAGAAGACACCGGGACCGATCCAGCCTCCGGACTCTAGCGTTTAAACTTA
AGCTTGGTACCGAGCTCGGATCCACTAGTCCAGTGTGGTGGAATTCTGCAGATATCCAGCAACCATGGGA
TCCGAAATCGGTACTGGCTTTCCATTCGACCCCCATTATGTGGAAGTCCTGGGCGAGCGCATGCACTACG
TCGATGTTGGTCCGCGCGATGGCACCCCTGTGCTGTTCCTGCACGGTAACCCGACCTCCTCCTACGTGTG
GCGCAACATCATCCCGCATGTTGCACCGACCCATCGCTGCATTGCTCCAGACCTGATCGGTATGGGCAAA
TCCGACAAACCAGACCTGGGTTATTTCTTCGACGACCACGTCCGCTTCATGGATGCCTTCATCGAAGCCC
TGGGTCTGGAAGAGGTCGTCCTGGTCATTCACGACTGGGGCTCCGCTCTGGGTTTCCACTGGGCCAAGCG
CAATCCAGAGCGCGTCAAAGGTATTGCATTTATGGAGTTCATCCGCCCTATCCCGACCTGGGACGAATGG
CCAGAATTTGCCCGCGAGACCTTCCAGGCCTTCCGCACCACCGACGTCGGCCGCAAGCTGATCATCGATC
AGAACGTTTTTATCGAGGGTACGCTGCCGATGGGTGTCGTCCGCCCGCTGACTGAAGTCGAGATGGACCA
TTACCGCGAGCCGTTCCTGAATCCTGTTGACCGCGAGCCACTGTGGCGCTTCCCAAACGAGCTGCCAATC
GCCGGTGAGCCAGCGAACATCGTCGCGCTGGTCGAAGAATACATGGACTGGCTGCACCAGTCCCCTGTCC
CGAAGCTGCTGTTCTGGGGCACCCCAGGCGTTCTGATCCCACCGGCCGAAGCCGCTCGCCTGGCCAAAAG
CCTGCCTAACTGCAAGGCTGTGGACATCGGCCCGGGTCTGAATCTGCTGCAAGAAGACAACCCGGACCTG
ATCGGCAGCGAGATCGCGCGCTGGCTGTCTACTCTGGAGATTTCCGGTGGCGCTCCAGGATTCTCCTCAA
TTTCCGCTTCCAAACTGTAGTAACCGCTCGAGTCTAGAGGGCCCGTTTAAACCCGCTGATCAGCCTCGAC
TGTGCCTTCTAGTTGCCAGCCATCTGTTGTTTGCCCCTCCCCCGTGCCTTCCTTGACCCTGGAAGGTGCC
ACTCCCACTGTCCTTTCCTAATAAAATGAGGAAATTGCATCGCATTGTCTGAGTAGGTGTCATTCTATTC
TGGGGGGTGGGGTGGGGCAGGACAGCAAGGGGGAGGATTGGGAAGACAATAGCAGGCATGCTGGGGATGC
GGTGGGCTCTATGGCTTCTGAGGCGGAAAGAACCAGCTGGGGCTCTAGGGGGTATCCCC
[124 nt withheld, positions 2370-2493]
C
[91 nt withheld, positions 2495-2585]
AGGGTGATGGTTCACGTACCTAGAAGTTCCTATTCCGAAGTTCCTATTCTCTAGAAAGTATAGGAACTTC
CTTGGCCAAAAAGCCTGAACTCACCGCGACGTCTGTCGAGAAGTTTCTGATCGAAAAGTTCGACAGCGTC
TCCGACCTGATGCAGCTCTCGGAGGGCGAAGAATCTCGTGCTTTCAGCTTCGATGTAGGAGGGCGTGGAT
ATGTCCTGCGGGTAAATAGCTGCGCCGATGGTTTCTACAAAGATCGTTATGTTTATCGGCACTTTGCATC
GGCCGCGCTCCCGATTCCGGAAGTGCTTGACATTGGGGAATTCAGCGAGAGCCTGACCTATTGCATCTCC
CGCCGTGCACAGGGTGTCACGTTGCAAGACCTGCCTGAAACCGAACTGCCCGCTGTTCTGCAGCCGGTCG
CGGAGGCCATGGATGCGATCGCTGCGGCCGATCTTAGCCAGACGAGCGGGTTCGGCCCATTCGGACCGCA
AGGAATCGGTCAATACACTACATGGCGTGATTTCATATGCGCGATTGCTGATCCCCATGTGTATCACTGG
CAAACTGTGATGGACGACACCGTCAGTGCGTCCGTCGCGCAGGCTCTCGATGAGCTGATGCTTTGGGCCG
AGGACTGCCCCGAAGTCCGGCACCTCGTGCACGCGGATTTCGGCTCCAACAATGTCCTGACGGACAATGG
CCGCATAACAGCGGTCATTGACTGGAGCGAGGCGATGTTCGGGGATTCCCAATACGAGGTCGCCAACATC
TTCTTCTGGAGGCCGTGGTTGGCTTGTATGGAGCAGCAGACGCGCTACTTCGAGCGGAGGCATCCGGAGC
TTGCAGGATCGCCGCGGCTCCGGGCGTATATGCTCCGCATTGGTCTTGACCAACTCTATCAGAGCTTGGT
TGACGGCAATTTCGATGATGCAGCTTGGGCGCAGGGTCGATGCGACGCAATCGTCCGATCCGGAGCCGGG
ACTGTCGGGCGTACACAAATCGCCCGCAGAAGCGCGGCCGTCTGGACCGATGGCTGTGTAGAAGTACTCG
CCGATAGTGGAAACCGACGCCCCAGCACTCGTCCGAGGGCAAAGGAATAGCACGTACTACGAGATTTCGA
TTCCACCGCCGCCTTCTATGAAAGGTTGGGCTTCGGAATCGTTTTCCGGGACGCCGGCTGGATGATCCTC
CAGCGCGGGGATCTCATGCTGGAGTTCTTCGCCCACCCCAACTTGTTTATTGCAGCTTATAATGGTTACA
AATAAAGCAATAGCATCACAAATTTCACAAATAAAGCATTTTTTTCACTGCATTCTAGTTGTGGTTTGTC
CAAACTCATCAATGTATCTTATCATGTCTGTATACCGTCGACCTCTAGCTAGAGCTTGGCGTAATCATGG
TCATAGCTGTTTCCTGTGTGAAATTGTTATCCGCTCACAATTCCACACAACATACGAGCCGGAAGCATAA
AGTGTAAAGCCTGGGGTGCCTAATGAGTGAGCTAACTCACATTAATTGCGTTGCGCTCACTGCCCGCTTT
CCAGTCGGGAAACCTGTCGTGCCAGCTGCATTAATGAATCGGCCAACGCGCGGGGAGAGGCGGTTTGCGT
ATTGGGCGCTCTTCCGCTTCCTCGCTCACTGACTCGCTGCGCTCGGTCGTTCGGCTGCGGCGAGCGGTAT
CAGCTCACTCAAAGGCGGTAATACGGTTATCCACAGAATCAGGGGATAACGCAGGAAAGAACATGTGAGC
AAAAGGCCAGCAAAAGGCCAGGAACCGTAAAAAGGCCGCGTTGCTGGCGTTTTTCCATAGGCTCCGCCCC
CCTGACGAGCATCACAAAAATCGACGCTCAAGTCAGAGGTGGCGAAACCCGACAGGACTATAAAGATACC
AGGCGTTTCCCCCTGGAAGCTCCCTCGTGCGCTCTCCTGTTCCGACCCTGCCGCTTACCGGATACCTGTC
CGCCTTTCTCCCTTCGGGAAGCGTGGCGCTTTCTCATAGCTCACGCTGTAGGTATCTCAGTTCGGTGTAG
GTCGTTCGCTCCAAGCTGGGCTGTGTGCACGAACCCCCCGTTCAGCCCGACCGCTGCGCCTTATCCGGTA
ACTATCGTCTTGAGTCCAACCCGGTAAGACACGACTTATCGCCACTGGCAGCAGCCACTGGTAACAGGAT
TAGCAGAGCGAGGTATGTAGGCGGTGCTACAGAGTTCTTGAAGTGGTGGCCTAACTACGGCTACACTAGA
AGAACAGTATTTGGTATCTGCGCTCTGCTGAAGCCAGTTACCTTCGGAAAAAGAGTTGGTAGCTCTTGAT
CCGGCAAACAAACCACCGCTGGTAGCGGTGGTTTTTTTGTTTGCAAGCAGCAGATTACGCGCAGAAAAAA
AGGATCTCAAGAAGATCCTTTGATCTTTTCTACGGGGTCTGACGCTCAGTGGAACGAAAACTCACGTTAA
GGGATTTTGGTCATGAGATTATCAAAAAGGATCTTCACCTAGATCCTTTTAAATTAAAAATGAAGTTTTA
AATCAATCTAAAGTATATATGAGTAAACTTGGTCTGACAGTTACCAATGCTTAATCAGTGAGGCACCTAT
CTCAGCGATCTGTCTATTTCGTTCATCCATAGTTGCCTGACTCCCCGTCGTGTAGATAACTACGATACGG
GAGGGCTTACCATCTGGCCCCAGTGCTGCAATGATACCGCGAGACCCACGCTCACCGGCTCCAGATTTAT
CAGCAATAAACCAGCCAGCCGGAAGGGCCGAGCGCAGAAGTGGTCCTGCAACTTTATCCGCCTCCATCCA
GTCTATTAATTGTTGCCGGGAAGCTAGAGTAAGTAGTTCGCCAGTTAATAGTTTGCGCAACGTTGTTGCC
ATTGCTACAGGCATCGTGGTGTCACGCTCGTCGTTTGGTATGGCTTCATTCAGCTCCGGTTCCCAACGAT
CAAGGCGAGTTACATGATCCCCCATGTTGTGCAAAAAAGCGGTTAGCTCCTTCGGTCCTCCGATCGTTGT
CAGAAGTAAGTTGGCCGCAGTGTTATCACTCATGGTTATGGCAGCACTGCATAATTCTCTTACTGTCATG
CCATCCGTAAGATGCTTTTCTGTGACTGGTGAGTACTCAACCAAGTCATTCTGAGAATAGTGTATGCGGC
GACCGAGTTGCTCTTGCCCGGCGTCAATACGGGATAATACCGCGCCACATAGCAGAACTTTAAAAGTGCT
CATCATTGGAAAACGTTCTTCGGGGCGAAAACTCTCAAGGATCTTACCGCTGTTGAGATCCAGTTCGATG
TAACCCACTCGTGCACCCAACTGATCTTCAGCATCTTTTACTTTCACCAGCGTTTCTGGGTGAGCAAAAA
CAGGAAGGCAAAATGCCGCAAAAAAGGGAATAAGGGCGACACGGAAATGTTGAATACTCATACTCTTCCT
TTTTCAATATTATTGAAGCATTTATCAGGGTTATTGTCTCATGAGCGGATACATA
